Addgene plasmid #38870: ACADS
Purpose: Bacterial expression for structure determination; may not be full ORF
Depositing lab: Nicola Burgess-Brown. Depositing organization: University of Oxford.
Backbone
  Vector backbone: pNIC-CTHF
  Backbone manufacturer: SGC
  Vector type: Bacterial Expression
Growth in bacteria
  Bacterial resistance: Kanamycin, 50 μg/mL
  Growth temperature: 37°C
  Growth strain: Mach1
  Copy number: Low Copy
Gene/Insert
  Gene/Insert name: ACADS (alt names: acyl-Coenzyme A dehydrogenase, C-2 to C-3 short chain; PDB:2VIG)
  Species: H. sapiens (human)
  Insert size (bp): 1227
  Entrez Gene: Acads (a.k.a. AI196007, Bcd-1, Bcd1, Hdlq8, SCAD)
  Tag / fusion protein: Tev His Flag (C terminal on insert)
  Cloning method: Ligation Independent Cloning
  Sequencing primers: 5′ T7; 3′ T7-term
Terms and licenses: Academic/Nonprofit Terms; Industry Terms: Not Available to Industry
How to cite: ACADS was a gift from Nicola Burgess-Brown (Addgene plasmid # 38870 ; http://n2t.net/addgene:38870 ; RRID:Addgene_38870)
