[The description below was written by a language model from this plasmid's Addgene catalogue record.]
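Description:
ACADS is a bacterial expression plasmid built on the pNIC-CTHF backbone from the SGC, carrying a coding sequence for human ACADS, the short-chain acyl-Coenzyme A dehydrogenase (C-2 to C-3 short chain, also known as SCAD). The insert is recorded as 1227 bp and was introduced by ligation independent cloning. The plasmid is selected with kanamycin and is listed as low copy. The record does not name the origin of replication, and no feature table is provided, so the exact arrangement of backbone elements cannot be confirmed here.

The encoded protein carries a C-terminal tag described as TEV-His-Flag. This arrangement normally places a TEV protease recognition site between the protein and a polyhistidine plus FLAG epitope, allowing affinity purification and detection, followed by proteolytic removal of the tag. The promoter is not explicitly stated, but the listed sequencing primers (T7 forward and T7 terminator) suggest the insert sits within a T7 promoter/terminator expression cassette, which would require an E. coli host supplying T7 RNA polymerase for expression.

The stated purpose is production of recombinant protein in bacteria for structure determination, and the insert's alternative names include a Protein Data Bank entry for it. The record cautions that the insert may not be the full open reading frame, as is common for constructs trimmed to domain boundaries that favour soluble expression and crystallisation. Although the species is given as human, the linked gene entry uses mouse-style aliases, a discrepancy that the record leaves unresolved.
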