>Addgene plasmid #38870 | ACADS | depositor partial sequence | sequence record 48928 | ACADS sequence 1227 bps
ATGCAGTCTGTGGAACTGCCCGAGACACACCAGATGTTGCTCCAGACATGCCGGGACTTTGCCGAGAAGG
AGTTGTTTCCCATTGCAGCCCAGGTGGATAAGGAACATCTCTTCCCAGCGGCTCAGGTGAAGAAGATGGG
CGGGCTTGGGCTTCTGGCCATGGACGTGCCCGAGGAGCTTGGCGGTGCTGGCCTCGATTACCTGGCCTAC
GCCATCGCCATGGAGGAGATCAGCCGCGGCTGCGCCTCCACCGGAGTCATCATGAGTGTCAACAACTCTC
TCTACCTGGGGCCCATCTTGAAGTTTGGCTCCAAGGAGCAGAAGCAGGCGTGGGTCACGCCTTTCACCAG
TGGTGACAAAATTGGCTGCTTTGCCCTCAGCGAACCAGGGAACGGCAGTGATGCAGGAGCTGCGTCCACC
ACCGCCCGGGCCGAGGGCGACTCATGGGTTCTGAATGGAACCAAAGCCTGGATCACCAATGCCTGGGAGG
CTTCGGCTGCCGTGGTCTTTGCCAGCACGGACAGAGCCCTGCAAAACAAGAGCATCAGTGCCTTCCTGGT
CCCCATGCCAACGCCTGGGCTCACGTTGGGGAAGAAAGAAGACAAGCTGGGCATCCGGGGCTCATCCACG
GCCAACCTCATCTTTGAGGACTGTCGCATCCCCAAGGACAGCATCCTGGGGGAGCCAGGGATGGGCTTCA
AGATAGCCATGCAAACCCTGGACATGGGCCGCATCGGCATCGCCTCCCAGGCCCTGGGCATTGCCCAGAC
CGCCCTCGATTGTGCTGTGAACTACGCTGAGAATCGCATGGCCTTCGGGGCGCCCCTCACCAAGCTCCAG
GTCATCCAGTTCAAGTTGGCAGACATGGCCCTGGCCCTGGAGAGTGCCCGGCTGCTGACCTGGCGTGCTG
CCATGCTGAAGGATAACAAGAAGCCTTTCATCAAGGAGGCAGCCATGGCCAAGCTGGCCGCCTCGGAGGC
CGCGACCGCCATCAGCCACCAGGCCATCCAGATCCTGGGCGGCATGGGCTACGTGACAGAGATGCCGGCA
GAGCGGCACTACCGCGACGCCCGCATCACTGAGATCTACGAGGGCACCAGCGAAATCCAGCGGCTGGTGA
TCGCCGGGCATCTGCTCAGGAGCTACCGGAGCGCAGAGAACCTCTACTTCCAATCGCACCATCATCACCA
CCATGATTACAAGGATGACGACGATAAGTGAGGATCC
