>Addgene plasmid #38870 | ACADS | addgene partial sequence | sequence record 52744 | T7 5'-TAATACGACTCACTATAGGG-3'
ATTTTGTTTAACCTTAAGAAGGAGATATACTATGCAGTCTGTGGAACTGCCCGAGACACACCAGATGTTG
CTCCAGACATGCCGGGACTTTGCCGAGAAGGAGTTGTTTCCCATTGCAGCCCAGGTGGATAAGGAACATC
TCTTCCCAGCGGCTCAGGTGAAGAAGATGGGCGGGCTTGGGCTTCTGGCCATGGACGTGCCCGAGGAGCT
TGGCGGTGCTGGCCTCGATTACCTGGCCTACGCCATCGCCATGGAGGAGATCAGCCGCGGCTGCGCCTCC
ACCGGAGTCATCATGAGTGTCAACAACTCTCTCTACCTGGGGCCCATCTTGAAGTTTGGCTCCAAGGAGC
AGAAGCAGGCGTGGGTCACGCCTTTCACCAGTGGTGACAAAATTGGCTGCTTTGCCCTCAGCGAACCAGG
GAACGGCAGTGATGCAGGAGCTGCGTCCACCACCGCCCGGGCCGAGGGCGACTCATGGGTTCTGAATGGA
ACCAAAGCCTGGATCACCAATGCCTGGGAGGCTTCGGCTGCCGTGGTCTTTGCCAGCACGGACAGAGCCC
TGCAAAACAAGAGCATCAGTGCCTTCCTGGTCCCCATGCCAACGCCTGGGCTCACGTTGGGGAAGAAAGA
AGACAAGCTGGGCATCCGGGGCTCATCCACGGCCAACCTCATCTTTGAGGACTGTCGCATCCCCAAGGAC
AGCATCCTGGGGGAGCCAGGGATGGGCTTCAAGATAGCCATGCAAACCCTGGACATGGGCCGCATCGGCA
